Addgene plasmid #166877: pCMV-LOx-IRES-EGFP
Purpose: Express the bacterial lactate oxidase (LOx) enzyme in mammalian cells
Depositing lab: Sergey Kasparov. Depositing organization: University of Bristol. Publication: Reducing l-lactate release from hippocampal astrocytes by intracellular oxidation increases novelty induced activity in mice. Vaccari Cardoso B, Shevelkin AV, Terrillion C, Mychko O, Mosienko V, Kasparov S, Pletnikov MV, Teschemacher AG. Glia. 2021 Jan 5. doi: 10.1002/glia.23960. PubMed 33400321.
Backbone
  Vector backbone: pEGFP-N1
  Backbone manufacturer: Clontech
  Backbone size w/o insert (bp): 5078
  Total vector size (bp): 6203
  Vector type: Mammalian Expression
Growth in bacteria
  Bacterial resistance: Kanamycin, 50 μg/mL
  Growth temperature: 37°C
  Growth strain: DH5alpha
  Copy number: High Copy
Gene/Insert
  Gene/Insert name: Lactate oxidase (alt name: LOx)
  Species: Synthetic
  Insert size (bp): 1125
  GenBank ID: D50611.1
  Promoter: CMV
  Tag / fusion protein: EGFP (C terminal on backbone)
  Cloning method: Restriction Enzyme; 5′ cloning site BglII (not destroyed); 3′ cloning site PstI (not destroyed)
  Sequencing primers: 5′ CMV forward: ATGGGCGGTAGGCGTGTA; 3′ IRES reverse: CCAAGTCAGTGGCTGCAC
Terms and licenses: Academic/Nonprofit Terms; Industry Terms: Not Available to Industry
How to cite: pCMV-LOx-IRES-EGFP was a gift from Sergey Kasparov (Addgene plasmid # 166877 ; http://n2t.net/addgene:166877 ; RRID:Addgene_166877)
