[The description below was written by a language model from this plasmid's Addgene catalogue record and pLannotate feature annotations shown in this document.]
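Description:
pCMV-LOx-IRES-EGFP is a 6.2 kb mammalian expression plasmid built on the Clontech pEGFP-N1 backbone and designed to express a bacterial L-lactate oxidase (LOx) in mammalian cells. It is maintained in E. coli through a high-copy ColE1/pUC-type origin and selected with kanamycin. The resistance gene is the Tn5 NeoR/KanR aminoglycoside phosphotransferase, which sits behind tandem bacterial (bla-type) and SV40 early promoters and is followed by an HSV TK polyadenylation signal, so the same cassette can also confer G418 resistance in transfected mammalian cells. An f1 origin is present as well.

The payload is an 1,125 bp LOx coding sequence recorded as synthetic, cloned between the BglII and PstI sites of the polylinker directly downstream of the human CMV immediate-early enhancer and promoter. The automated annotation recognises it by homology to a streptococcal lctO lactate oxidase involved in aerobic L-lactate metabolism. Downstream lie EGFP and the SV40 polyadenylation signal. The plasmid name and the listed IRES sequencing primer indicate that an internal ribosome entry site separates the two reading frames. The feature table does not annotate an IRES, but it leaves an unannotated stretch of a few hundred bases between LOx and EGFP where one would sit. The catalogue field calls EGFP a C-terminal tag, but an IRES arrangement would instead give a bicistronic transcript from which LOx and EGFP are translated as separate proteins, with fluorescence marking the cells that express the enzyme.

The associated work used intracellular lactate oxidation to reduce L-lactate release from astrocytes, so the construct serves as a tool for lowering lactate in transfected cells.
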