Features (pLannotate 1.2.2; 17 found; start..end, strand, type, name):
     13..30      +  misc_feature   MCS (fragment): multiple cloning site
    370..396     +  misc_feature   MCS (fragment): multiple cloning site
    404..1123    +  CDS            EGFP: the original enhanced GFP (Yang et al., 1996) mammalian codon-optimized
   1140..1223    +  CDS            large T antigen (fragment): large T antigen from SV40 (simian virus 40)
   1246..1367    +  polyA_signal   SV40 poly(A) signal: SV40 polyadenylation signal
   1401..1829    -  rep_origin     f1 ori (sequence partly withheld): f1 bacteriophage origin of replication; arrow indicates direction of (+) strand synthesis
   1856..1960    +  promoter       AmpR promoter: bla
   1962..2319    +  promoter       SV40 promoter: SV40 enhancer and early promoter
   2354..3148    +  CDS            NeoR/KanR: aminoglycoside phosphotransferase from Tn5; aph(3')-II (or nptII); confers resistance to neomycin, kanamycin, and G418 (Geneticin®)
   3169..3321    +  CDS            ble (fragment): BLE_KLEPN - Experimental evidence at protein level: Swiss-Prot protein existence level 1. Binding protein with a strong affinity to the bleomycin family of antibiotics. Binds to CL990; an antimitotic-antibiotic compound. From Klebsiella pneumoniae.
   3380..3427    +  polyA_signal   HSV TK poly(A) signal: herpes simplex virus thymidine kinase polyadenylation signal (Cole and Stacy, 1985)
   3518..3534    -  polyA_signal   bGH poly(A) signal (fragment): bovine growth hormone polyadenylation signal
   3756..4344    +  rep_origin     ori: high-copy-number ColE1/pMB1/pBR322/pUC origin of replication
   4519..4822    +  enhancer       CMV enhancer: human cytomegalovirus immediate early enhancer
   4823..5026    +  promoter       CMV promoter: human cytomegalovirus (CMV) immediate early promoter
   5049..5072    +  misc_feature   MCS (fragment): multiple cloning site
   5087..6196    +  CDS            lctO (fragment) (sequence withheld): LA2M_STRIN - Protein inferred from homology: Swiss-Prot protein existence level 3. Involved in the L-lactate aerobic metabolism. From Streptococcus iniae (Streptococcus shiloi).
>Addgene plasmid #166877 | pCMV-LOx-IRES-EGFP | addgene full sequence | sequence record 329820 | Addgene NGS Result
[5 nt withheld, positions 1-5]
TGAGATATCTGCAGTCGACGGTACCAGATGGGGGTCCTGGGCCCCAGGGTGTGCAGCCACTGACTTGGGG
ACTGCTGGTGGGGTAGGGATGAGGGAGGGAGGGGCATTGTGATGTACAGGGCTGCTCTGTGAGATCAAGG
GTCTCTTAAGGGTGGGAGCTGGGGCAGGGACTACGAGAGCAGCCAGATGGGCTGAAAGTGGAACTCAAGG
GGTTTCTGGCACCTACCTACCTGCTTCCCGCTGGGGGGTGGGGAGTTGGCCCAGAGTCTTAAGATTGGGG
CAGGGTGGAGAGGTGGGCTCTTCCTGCTTCCCACTCATCTTATAGCTTTCTTTCCCCAGATCCGAATTCG
AGATCCAAACCAAGGGTACCGCGGGCCCGGGATCCACCGGTCGCCACCATGGTGAGCAAGGGCGAGGAGC
TGTTCACCGGGGTGGTGCCCATCCTGGTCGAGCTGGACGGCGACGTAAACGGCCACAAGTTCAGCGTGTC
CGGCGAGGGCGAGGGCGATGCCACCTACGGCAAGCTGACCCTGAAGTTCATCTGCACCACCGGCAAGCTG
CCCGTGCCCTGGCCCACCCTCGTGACCACCCTGACCTACGGCGTGCAGTGCTTCAGCCGCTACCCCGACC
ACATGAAGCAGCACGACTTCTTCAAGTCCGCCATGCCCGAAGGCTACGTCCAGGAGCGCACCATCTTCTT
CAAGGACGACGGCAACTACAAGACCCGCGCCGAGGTGAAGTTCGAGGGCGACACCCTGGTGAACCGCATC
GAGCTGAAGGGCATCGACTTCAAGGAGGACGGCAACATCCTGGGGCACAAGCTGGAGTACAACTACAACA
GCCACAACGTCTATATCATGGCCGACAAGCAGAAGAACGGCATCAAGGTGAACTTCAAGATCCGCCACAA
CATCGAGGACGGCAGCGTGCAGCTCGCCGACCACTACCAGCAGAACACCCCCATCGGCGACGGCCCCGTG
CTGCTGCCCGACAACCACTACCTGAGCACCCAGTCCGCCCTGAGCAAAGACCCCAACGAGAAGCGCGATC
ACATGGTCCTGCTGGAGTTCGTGACCGCCGCCGGGATCACTCTCGGCATGGACGAGCTGTACAAGTAAAG
CGGCCGCGACTCTAGATCATAATCAGCCATACCACATTTGTAGAGGTTTTACTTGCTTTAAAAAACCTCC
CACACCTCCCCCTGAACCTGAAACATAAAATGAATGCAATTGTTGTTGTTAACTTGTTTATTGCAGCTTA
TAATGGTTACAAATAAAGCAATAGCATCACAAATTTCACAAATAAAGCATTTTTTTCACTGCATTCTAGT
TGTGGTTTGTCCAAACTCATCAATGTATCTTAAGGCGTAAATTGTAAGCGTTAATATTTTGTTAAAATTC
GCGTTAAATTTTTGTTAAATCAGCTCATTTTTTAACCAATAGGCCGAAATCGGCAAAATCCCTTATAAAT
CAAAAGAATAGACCGAGATAGGGT
[37 nt withheld, positions 1500-1536]
AAAGAACGTGGACTCCAACGTCAAAGG
[49 nt withheld, positions 1564-1612]
T
[91 nt withheld, positions 1614-1704]
G
[124 nt withheld, positions 1706-1829]
CAGGTGGCACTTTTCGGGGAAATGTGCGCGGAACCCCTATTTGTTTATTTTTCTAAATACATTCAAATAT
GTATCCGCTCATGAGACAATAACCCTGATAAATGCTTCAATAATATTGAAAAAGGAAGAGTCCTGAGGCG
GAAAGAACCAGCTGTGGAATGTGTGTCAGTTAGGGTGTGGAAAGTCCCCAGGCTCCCCAGCAGGCAGAAG
TATGCAAAGCATGCATCTCAATTAGTCAGCAACCAGGTGTGGAAAGTCCCCAGGCTCCCCAGCAGGCAGA
AGTATGCAAAGCATGCATCTCAATTAGTCAGCAACCATAGTCCCGCCCCTAACTCCGCCCATCCCGCCCC
TAACTCCGCCCAGTTCCGCCCATTCTCCGCCCCATGGCTGACTAATTTTTTTTATTTATGCAGAGGCCGA
GGCCGCCTCGGCCTCTGAGCTATTCCAGAAGTAGTGAGGAGGCTTTTTTGGAGGCCTAGGCTTTTGCAAA
GATCGATCAAGAGACAGGATGAGGATCGTTTCGCATGATTGAACAAGATGGATTGCACGCAGGTTCTCCG
GCCGCTTGGGTGGAGAGGCTATTCGGCTATGACTGGGCACAACAGACAATCGGCTGCTCTGATGCCGCCG
TGTTCCGGCTGTCAGCGCAGGGGCGCCCGGTTCTTTTTGTCAAGACCGACCTGTCCGGTGCCCTGAATGA
ACTGCAAGACGAGGCAGCGCGGCTATCGTGGCTGGCCACGACGGGCGTTCCTTGCGCAGCTGTGCTCGAC
GTTGTCACTGAAGCGGGAAGGGACTGGCTGCTATTGGGCGAAGTGCCGGGGCAGGATCTCCTGTCATCTC
ACCTTGCTCCTGCCGAGAAAGTATCCATCATGGCTGATGCAATGCGGCGGCTGCATACGCTTGATCCGGC
TACCTGCCCATTCGACCACCAAGCGAAACATCGCATCGAGCGAGCACGTACTCGGATGGAAGCCGGTCTT
GTCGATCAGGATGATCTGGACGAAGAGCATCAGGGGCTCGCGCCAGCCGAACTGTTCGCCAGGCTCAAGG
CGAGCATGCCCGACGGCGAGGATCTCGTCGTGACCCATGGCGATGCCTGCTTGCCGAATATCATGGTGGA
AAATGGCCGCTTTTCTGGATTCATCGACTGTGGCCGGCTGGGTGTGGCGGACCGCTATCAGGACATAGCG
TTGGCTACCCGTGATATTGCTGAAGAGCTTGGCGGCGAATGGGCTGACCGCTTCCTCGTGCTTTACGGTA
TCGCCGCTCCCGATTCGCAGCGCATCGCCTTCTATCGCCTTCTTGACGAGTTCTTCTGAGCGGGACTCTG
GGGTTCGAAATGACCGACCAAGCGACGCCCAACCTGCCATCACGAGATTTCGATTCCACCGCCGCCTTCT
ATGAAAGGTTGGGCTTCGGAATCGTTTTCCGGGACGCCGGCTGGATGATCCTCCAGCGCGGGGATCTCAT
GCTGGAGTTCTTCGCCCACCCTAGGGGGAGGCTAACTGAAACACGGAAGGAGACAATACCGGAAGGAACC
CGCGCTATGACGGCAATAAAAAGACAGAATAAAACGCACGGTGTTGGGTCGTTTGTTCATAAACGCGGGG
TTCGGTCCCAGGGCTGGCACTCTGTCGATACCCCACCGAGACCCCATTGGGGCCAATACGCCCGCGTTTC
TTCCTTTTCCCCACCCCACCCCCCAAGTTCGGGTGAAGGCCCAGGGCTCGCAGCCAACGTCGGGGCGGCA
GGCCCTGCCATAGCCTCAGGTTACTCATATATACTTTAGATTGATTTAAAACTTCATTTTTAATTTAAAA
GGATCTAGGTGAAGATCCTTTTTGATAATCTCATGACCAAAATCCCTTAACGTGAGTTTTCGTTCCACTG
AGCGTCAGACCCCGTAGAAAAGATCAAAGGATCTTCTTGAGATCCTTTTTTTCTGCGCGTAATCTGCTGC
TTGCAAACAAAAAAACCACCGCTACCAGCGGTGGTTTGTTTGCCGGATCAAGAGCTACCAACTCTTTTTC
CGAAGGTAACTGGCTTCAGCAGAGCGCAGATACCAAATACTGTTCTTCTAGTGTAGCCGTAGTTAGGCCA
CCACTTCAAGAACTCTGTAGCACCGCCTACATACCTCGCTCTGCTAATCCTGTTACCAGTGGCTGCTGCC
AGTGGCGATAAGTCGTGTCTTACCGGGTTGGACTCAAGACGATAGTTACCGGATAAGGCGCAGCGGTCGG
GCTGAACGGGGGGTTCGTGCACACAGCCCAGCTTGGAGCGAACGACCTACACCGAACTGAGATACCTACA
GCGTGAGCTATGAGAAAGCGCCACGCTTCCCGAAGGGAGAAAGGCGGACAGGTATCCGGTAAGCGGCAGG
GTCGGAACAGGAGAGCGCACGAGGGAGCTTCCAGGGGGAAACGCCTGGTATCTTTATAGTCCTGTCGGGT
TTCGCCACCTCTGACTTGAGCGTCGATTTTTGTGATGCTCGTCAGGGGGGCGGAGCCTATGGAAAAACGC
CAGCAACGCGGCCTTTTTACGGTTCCTGGCCTTTTGCTGGCCTTTTGCTCACATGTTCTTTCCTGCGTTA
TCCCCTGATTCTGTGGATAACCGTATTACCGCCATGCATTAGTTATTAATAGTAATCAATTACGGGGTCA
TTAGTTCATAGCCCATATATGGAGTTCCGCGTTACATAACTTACGGTAAATGGCCCGCCTGGCTGACCGC
CCAACGACCCCCGCCCATTGACGTCAATAATGACGTATGTTCCCATAGTAACGCCAATAGGGACTTTCCA
TTGACGTCAATGGGTGGAGTATTTACGGTAAACTGCCCACTTGGCAGTACATCAAGTGTATCATATGCCA
AGTACGCCCCCTATTGACGTCAATGACGGTAAATGGCCCGCCTGGCATTATGCCCAGTACATGACCTTAT
GGGACTTTCCTACTTGGCAGTACATCTACGTATTAGTCATCGCTATTACCATGGTGATGCGGTTTTGGCA
GTACATCAATGGGCGTGGATAGCGGTTTGACTCACGGGGATTTCCAAGTCTCCACCCCATTGACGTCAAT
GGGAGTTTGTTTTGGCACCAAAATCAACGGGACTTTCCAAAATGTCGTAACAACTCCGCCCCATTGACGC
AAATGGGCGGTAGGCGTGTACGGTGGGAGGTCTATATAAGCAGAGCTGGTTTAGTGAACCGTCAGATCCG
CTAGCGCTACCGGACTCAGATCTTCGAAGCCGCCACC
[1117 nt withheld, positions 5087-6203]
